Addgene plasmid #107706: pCre-SacB-zeo
Purpose: Expresses Cre recombinase for excising chromosomal loxP-Hyg-loxP cassette inserts.
Depositing lab: Kenan Murphy. Depositing organization: University of Massachusetts, Worcester. Publication: Mycobacterial recombineering. Murphy KC, Papavinasasundaram K, Sassetti CM. Methods Mol Biol. 2015;1285:177-99. doi: 10.1007/978-1-4939-2450-9_10. PubMed 25779316.
Backbone
  Vector backbone: pCre-SacB-kan
  Backbone manufacturer: Adrie J.C. Steyn
  Backbone size w/o insert (bp): 8248
  Total vector size (bp): 8623
  Modifications to backbone: Used E. coli recombineering to replace the kanamycin-resistant cassette with a zeocin-resistance cassette.
  Vector type: Bacterial Expression
Growth in bacteria
  Bacterial resistance: Bleocin (Zeocin), 50 μg/mL
  Growth temperature: 37°C
  Growth strain: DH5alpha
  Copy number: Unknown
Gene/Insert
  Gene/Insert name: ble (Zeo resistance)
  Insert size (bp): 375
  Cloning method: Ligation Independent Cloning
  Sequencing primers: 5′ TCGCAGACCGATACCAGGATCTTG; 3′ CGGGGTGCACTCATCATAGTGCAG
Resource information
  A portion of this plasmid was derived from a plasmid made by: Eric Rubin, Harvard School of Public Health
Terms and licenses: Academic/Nonprofit Terms; Industry Terms: Not Available to Industry
How to cite: pCre-SacB-zeo was a gift from Kenan Murphy (Addgene plasmid # 107706 ; http://n2t.net/addgene:107706 ; RRID:Addgene_107706)
