[The description below was written by a language model from this plasmid's Addgene catalogue record and pLannotate feature annotations shown in this document.]
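Description:
pCre-SacB-zeo is a bacterial expression plasmid of about 8.6 kb, built to supply Cre recombinase for removing chromosomal loxP-Hyg-loxP cassettes. The associated work concerns mycobacterial recombineering. It derives from pCre-SacB-kan: E. coli recombineering was used to replace the kanamycin resistance marker with a zeocin resistance cassette. The sequence shows this history. The 375 bp Sh ble gene (BleoR), with an adjacent SV40 poly(A) signal carried over from its source cassette, lies in reverse orientation between two fragments of the original aph(3')-Ia kanamycin gene. The kanamycin gene is therefore interrupted rather than cleanly deleted, and a remnant of Tn903 transposon sequence lies nearby. Selection is with zeocin, and a high-copy ColE1/pUC-type origin supports propagation in E. coli.

The functional payload is the phage P1 Cre coding sequence followed by the rrnB T1 transcription terminator. The promoter driving Cre is not annotated and is not stated in the record. The plasmid also carries Bacillus subtilis sacB under its native promoter and sacR control region. SacB encodes levansucrase, which makes cells sensitive to sucrose and so provides counterselection. In use, Cre would excise a loxP-flanked hygromycin marker left by a gene replacement. Sucrose selection could then recover cells that have lost the plasmid, giving an unmarked strain free of both markers. Having a zeocin version allows use in strains that are already kanamycin resistant. A stretch of roughly 2.5 kb between the ColE1 origin and the sacB region has no annotated features. Any replication function for a non-E. coli host might lie there, but the record does not identify one.
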