Features (pLannotate 1.2.2; 11 found; start..end, strand, type, name):
     20..1051    +  CDS            Cre: site-specific recombinase Cre is a site-specific recombinase from bacteriophage P1. Recombination occurs at loxP sequences.
   1093..1139    +  terminator     rrnB T1 terminator: transcription terminator T1 from the E. coli rrnB gene
   1300..1991    +  CDS            KanR (fragment): aminoglycoside phosphotransferase; aph(3')-Ia; confers resistance to kanamycin in bacteria or G418 (Geneticin®) in eukaryotes
   1992..2126    -  polyA_signal   SV40 poly(A) signal: SV40 polyadenylation signal
   2190..2564    -  CDS            BleoR: antibiotic-binding protein; Sh ble from Streptoalloteichus hindustanus; confers resistance to bleomycin, phleomycin, and Zeocin™
   2720..2841    +  CDS            KanR (fragment): aminoglycoside phosphotransferase; aph(3')-Ia; confers resistance to kanamycin in bacteria or G418 (Geneticin®) in eukaryotes
   2982..3125    +  CDS            TRA2_ECOLX (fragment): Protein predicted: Swiss-Prot protein existence level 4. Required for transposition of transposon Tn903. From Escherichia coli.
   3172..3760    +  rep_origin     ori: high-copy-number ColE1/pMB1/pBR322/pUC origin of replication
   6231..6253    -  misc_feature   MCS (fragment): pUC18/19 multiple cloning site
   6271..6716    +  promoter       sacB promoter: sacR; sacB promoter and control region
   6717..8138    +  CDS            SacB: secreted levansucrase that renders bacterial growth sensitive to sucrose; Bacillus subtilis sacB; negative selection marker
>Addgene plasmid #107706 | pCre-SacB-zeo | addgene full sequence | sequence record 264187 | Addgene NGS Result
GGCGCCAGAGGCACTCGAGATGTCCAATTTACTGACCGTACACCAAAATTTGCCTGCATTACCGGTCGAT
GCAACGAGTGATGAGGTTCGCAAGAACCTGATGGACATGTTCAGGGATCGCCAGGCGTTTTCTGAGCATA
CCTGGAAAATGCTTCTGTCCGTTTGCCGGTCGTGGGCGGCATGGTGCAAGTTGAATAACCGGAAATGGTT
TCCCGCAGAACCTGAAGATGTTCGCGATTATCTTCTATATCTTCAGGCGCGCGGTCTGGCAGTAAAAACT
ATCCAGCAACATTTGGGCCAGCTAAACATGCTTCATCGTCGGTCCGGGCTGCCACGACCAAGTGACAGCA
ATGCTGTTTCACTGGTTATGCGGCGGATCCGAAAAGAAAACGTTGATGCCGGTGAACGTGCAAAACAGGC
TCTAGCGTTCGAACGCACTGATTTCGACCAGGTTCGTTCACTCATGGAAAATAGCGATCGCTGCCAGGAT
ATACGTAATCTGGCATTTCTGGGGATTGCTTATAACACCCTGTTACGTATAGCCGAAATTGCCAGGATCA
GGGTTAAAGATATCTCACGTACTGACGGTGGGAGAATGTTAATCCATATTGGCAGAACGAAAACGCTGGT
TAGCACCGCAGGTGTAGAGAAGGCACTTAGCCTGGGGGTAACTAAACTGGTCGAGCGATGGATTTCCGTC
TCTGGTGTAGCTGATGATCCGAATAACTACCTGTTTTGCCGGGTCAGAAAAAATGGTGTTGCCGCGCCAT
CTGCCACCAGCCAGCTATCAACTCGCGCCCTGGAAGGGATTTTTGAAGCAACTCATCGATTGATTTACGG
CGCTAAGGATGACTCTGGTCAGAGATACCTGGCCTGGTCTGGACACAGTGCCCGTGTCGGAGCCGCGCGA
GATATGGCCCGCGCTGGAGTTTCAATACCGGAGATCATGCAAGCTGGTGGCTGGACCAATGTAAATATTG
TCATGAACTATATCCGTAACCTGGATAGTGAAACAGGGGCAATGGTGCGCCTGCTGGAAGATGGCGATTA
GCGTCGACGTAGTTAACTAGCGTACGATCGACTGCCAGGCATCAAATAAAACGAAAGGCTCAGTCGAAAG
ACTGGGCCTTTCGTTTTATGCCATCATGGCCGCGGTGATCAGCTAGCCACCTGACGTCGGGGGGGGGGGA
AAGCCACGTTGTGTCTCAAAATCTCTGATGTTACATTGCACAAGATAAAAATATATCATCATGAACAATA
AAACTGTCTGCTTACATAAACAGTAATACAAGGGGTGTTATGAGCCATATTCAACGGGAAACGTCTTGCT
CGAGGCCGCGATTAAATTCCAACATGGATGCTGATTTATATGGGTATAAATGGGCTCGCGATAATGTCGG
GCAATCAGGTGCGACAATCTATCGCTTGTATGGGAAGCCCCATGCGCCAGAGTTGTTTCTGAAACATGGC
AAAGGTAGCGTTGCCAATGATGTTACAGATGAGATGGTCAGACTAAACTGGCTGACGGAATTTATGCCTC
TTCCGACCATCAAGCATTTTATCCGTACTCCTGATGATGCATGGTTACTCACCACTGCGATCCCCGGGAA
AACAGCATTCCAGGTATTAGAAGAATATCCTGATTCAGGTGAAAATATTGTTGATGCGCTGGCAGTGTTC
CTGCGCCGGTTGCATTCGATTCCTGTTTGTAATTGTCCTTTTAACAGCGATCGCGTATTTCGTCTCGCTC
AGGCGCAATCACGAATGAATAACGGTTTGGTTGATGCGAGTGATTTTGATGACGAGCGTAATGGCTGGCC
TGTTGAACAAGTCTGGAAAGAAATGCATAATCTTTTGCCATTCTCACCGGATTCAGTCGTCACTCATGGT
GATTTCTCACTTGATAACCTTATTTTTGACGAGGGGAAATTAATAGGTTGTATTGATGTTGGACGAGTCG
GAATCGCAGACCGATACCAGGATCTTGCCATGATCCAGACATGATAAGATACATTGATGAGTTTGGACAA
ACCACAACTAGAATGCAGTGAAAAAAATGCTTTATTTGTGAAATTTGTGATGCTATTGCTTTATTTGTAA
CCATTATAAGCTGCAATAAACAAGTTTCGAGGTCGACCCCCCTCGGACCCGTCGGGCCGCGTCGGACCGG
CGGTGTTGGTCGGCGTCGGTCAGTCCTGCTCCTCGGCCACGAAGTGCACGCAGTTGCCGGCCGGGTCGCG
CAGGGCGAACTCCCGCCCCCACGGCTGCTCGCCGATCTCGGTCATGGCCGGCCCGGAGGCGTCCCGGAAG
TTCGTGGACACGACCTCCGACCACTCGGCGTACAGCTCGTCCAGGCCGCGCACCCACACCCAGGCCAGGG
TGTTGTCCGGCACCACCTGGTCCTGGACCGCGCTGATGAACAGGGTCACGTCGTCCCGGACCACACCGGC
GAAGTCGTCCTCCACGAAGTCCCGGGAGAACCCGAGCCGGTCGGTCCAGAACTCGACCGCTCCGGCGACG
TCGCGCGCGGTGAGCACCGGAACGGCACTGGTCAACTTGGCCATGGTGAATCCTCCTGAATATGTAGAGC
TTCTTTCCTGCACTATGATGAGTGCACCCCGCTCAAGCTTGCCTCGACGGCGGTGTGCTGTCAATTCAGA
GCTGAGCCTGATGCACTCAACTTACTGAGCATGCTAACGCTGGTCGTGCGGGTCGGAATTATGGAACTGC
CTCGGTGAGTTTTCTCCTTCATTACAGAAACGGCTTTTTCAAAAATATGGTATTGATAATCCTGATATGA
ATAAATTGCAGTTTCATTTGATGCTCGATGAGTTTTTCTAATCAGAATTGGTTAATTGGTTGTAACACTG
GCAGAGCATTACGCTGACTTGACGGGACGGCGGCTTTGTTGAATAAATCGAACTTTTGCTGAGTTGAAGG
ATCAGATCACGCATCTTCCCGACAACGCAGACCGTTCCGTGGCAAAGCAAAAGTTCAAAATCACCAACTG
GTCCACCTACAACAAAGCTCTCACCAACCGTGGCTCCCTCACTTTCTGGCTGGATGATGGGGCGATTCAG
GCCTGGTATGAGTCAGCAACACCTTCTTCACGAGGCAGACCTCACTAGTTCCATGAGCGTCAGACCCCGT
AGAAAAGATCAAAGGATCTTCTTGAGATCCTTTTTTTCTGCGCGTAATCTGCTGCTTGCAAACAAAAAAA
CCACCGCTACCAGCGGTGGTTTGTTTGCCGGATCAAGAGCTACCAACTCTTTTTCCGAAGGTAACTGGCT
TCAGCAGAGCGCAGATACCAAATACTGTCCTTCTAGTGTAGCCGTAGTTAGGCCACCACTTCAAGAACTC
TGTAGCACCGCCTACATACCTCGCTCTGCTAATCCTGTTACCAGTGGCTGCTGCCAGTGGCGATAAGTCG
TGTCTTACCGGGTTGGACTCAAGACGATAGTTACCGGATAAGGCGCAGCGGTCGGGCTGAACGGGGGGTT
CGTGCACACAGCCCAGCTTGGAGCGAACGACCTACACCGAACTGAGATACCTACAGCGTGAGCTATGAGA
AAGCGCCACGCTTCCCGAGGGGAGAAAGGCGGACAGGTATCCGGTAAGCGGCAGGGTCGGAACAGGAGAG
CGCACGAGGGAGCTTCCAGGGGGAAACGCCTGGTATCTTTATAGTCCTGTCGGGTTTCGCCACCTCTGAC
TTGAGCGTCGATTTTTGTGATGCTCGTCAGGGGGGCGGAGCCTATGGAAAAACGCCAGCAACGCGGCCTT
TTTACGGTTCCTGGCCTTTTGCTGGCCTTTTGCTCACATGTTCTTTCCTGCGTTATCCCCTGATTCTGTG
GATAACCGTATTACCGCCTTTGAGTGAGCTGATACCGCTCGCCGCAGCCGAACGACCGAGCGCAACGCGT
GAGCCCACCAGCTCCGTAAGTTCGGGCGCTGTGTGGCTCGTACCCGCGCATTCAGGCGGCAGGGGGTCTA
ACGGGTCTAAGGCGGCGTGTACGGCCGCCACAGCGGCTCTCAGCGGCCCGGAAACGTCCTCGAAACGACG
CATGTGTTCCTCCTGGTTGGTACAGGTGGTTGGGGGTGCTCGGCTGTCGCTGGTGTTCCACCACCAGGGC
TCGACGGGAGAGCGGGGGAGTGTGCAGTTGTGGGGTGGCCCCTCAGCGAAATATCTGACTTGGAGCTCGT
GTCGGACCATACACCGGTGATTAATCGTGGTCTACTACCAAGCGTGAGCCACGTCGCCGACGAATTTGAG
CAGCTCTGGCTGCCGTACTGGCCGCTGGCAAGCGACGATCTGCTCGAGGGGATCTACCGCCAAAGCCGCG
CGTCGGCCCTAGGCCGCCGGTACATCGAGGCGAACCCAACAGCGCTGGCAAACCTGCTGGTCGTGGACGT
AGACCATCCAGACGCAGCGCTCCGAGCGCTCAGCGCCCGGGGGTCCCATCCGCTGCCCAACGCGATCGTG
GGCAATCGCGCCAACGGCCACGCACACGCAGTGTGGGCACTCAACGCCCCTGTTCCACGCACCGAATACG
CGCGGCGTAAGCCGCTCGCATACATGGCGGCGTGCGCCGAAGGCCTTCGGCGCGCCGTCGATGGCGACCG
CAGTTACTCAGGCCTCATGACCAAAAACCCCGGCCACATCGCCTGGGAAACGGAATGGCTCCACTCAGAT
CTCTACACACTCAGCCACATCGAGGCCGAGCTCGGCGCGAACATGCCACCGCCGCGCTGGCGTCAGCAGA
CCACGTACAAAGCGGCTCCGACGCCGCTAGGGCGGAATTGCGCACTGTTCGATTCCGTCAGGTTGTGGGC
CTATCGTCCCGCCCTCATGCGGATCTACCTGCCGACCCGGAACGTGGACGGACTCGGCCGCGCGATCTAT
GCCGAGTGCCACGCGCGAAACGCCGAATTTCCGTGCAACGACGTGTGTCCCGGACCGCTACCGGACAGCG
AGGTCCGCGCCATCGCCAACAGCATTTGGCGTTGGATCACAACCAAGTCGCGCATTTGGGCGGACGGGAT
CGTGGTCTACGAGGCCACACTCAGTGCGCGCCAGTCGGCCATCTCGCGGAAGGGCGCAGCAGCGCGCACG
GCGGCGAGCACAGTTGCGCGGCGCGCAAAGTCCGCGTCAGCCATGGAGGCATTGCTATGAGCGACGGCTA
CAGCGACGGCTACAACCGGCAGCCGACTGTCCGCAAAAAGCGGCGCGTGACCGCCGCCGAAGGCGCTCGA
ATCACCGGACTATCCGAACGCCACGTCGTCCGGCTCGTGGCGCAGGAACGCAGCGAGTGGCTCGCCGAGC
AGGCTGCACGCCGCGAACGCATCCGCGCCTATCACGACGACGAGGGCCACTCTTGGCCGCAAACGGCCAA
ACATTTCGGGCTGCATCTGGACACCGTTAAGCGACTCGGCTATCGGGCGAGGAAAGAGCGTGCGGCAGAA
CAGGAAGCGGCTCAAAAGGCCCACAACGAAGCCGACAATCCACCGCTGTTCTAACGCAATTGGGGAGCGG
GTGTCGCGGGGGTTCCGTGGGGGGTTCCGTTGCAACGGGTCGGACAGGTAAAAGTCCTGGTAGACGCTAG
TTTTCTGGTTTGGGCCATGCCTGTCTCGTTGCGTGTTTCGTTGCGCCCGTTTTGAATACCAGCCAGACGA
GACGGGGTTCTACGAATCTTGGTCGATACCAAGCCATTTCCGCTGAATATCGGGGAGCTCACCGCCAGAA
TCGGTGGTTGTGGTGATGTACGTGGCGAACTCCGTTGTAGTGCCTGTGGTGGCATCCGTGGCGCGGCCGC
GGTACCAGATCTTTAAATCTAGACGGTGACCACAACGCGCCCGCTTTGATCGGGGACGTCTGCGGCCGAC
CATTTACGGGTCTTGTTGTCGTTGGCGGTCATGGGCCGAACATACTCACCCGGATCGGAGGGCCGAGGAC
AAGGTCGAACGAGGGGCATGACCCGGTGCGGGGCTTCTTGCACTCGGCATAGGCGAGTGCTAAGAATAAC
GTTGGCACTCGCGACCGGTGAGTGCTAGGTCGGGACGGTGAGGCCAGGCCCGTCGTCGCAGCGAGTGGCA
GCGAGGACAACTTGAGCCGTCCGTCGCGGGCACTGCGCCCGGCCAGCGTAAGTAGCGGGGTTGCCGTCAC
CCGGTGACCCCCGTTTCATCCCCGATCCGGAGGAATCACTTCGCAATGGCCAAGACAATTGCGGATCCAG
CTGCAGGTCGACTCTAGAGGATCGATCCTTTTTAACCCATCACATATACCTGCCGTTCACTATTATTTAG
TGAAATGAGATATTATGATATTTTCTGAATTGTGATTAAAAAGGCAACTTTATGCCCATGCAACAGAAAC
TATAAAAAATACAGAGAATGAAAAGAAACAGATAGATTTTTTAGTTCTTTAGGCCCGTAGTCTGCAAATC
CTTTTATGATTTTCTATCAAACAAAAGAGGAAAATAGACCAGTTGCAATCCAAACGAGAGTCTAATAGAA
TGAGGTCGAAAAGTAAATCGCGCGGGTTTGTTACTGATAAAGCAGGCAAGACCTAAAATGTGTAAAGGGC
AAAGTGTATACTTTGGCGTCACCCCTTACATATTTTAGGTCTTTTTTTATTGTGCGTAACTAACTTGCCA
TCTTCAAACAGGAGGGCTGGAAGAAGCAGACCGCTAACACAGTACATAAAAAAGGAGACATGAACGATGA
ACATCAAAAAGTTTGCAAAACAAGCAACAGTATTAACCTTTACTACCGCACTGCTGGCAGGAGGCGCAAC
TCAAGCGTTTGCGAAAGAAACGAACCAAAAGCCATATAAGGAAACATACGGCATTTCCCATATTACACGC
CATGATATGCTGCAAATCCCTGAACAGCAAAAAAATGAAAAATATCAAGTTCCTGAATTCGATTCGTCCA
CAATTAAAAATATCTCTTCTGCAAAAGGCCTGGACGTTTGGGACAGCTGGCCATTACAAAACGCTGACGG
CACTGTCGCAAACTATCACGGCTACCACATCGTCTTTGCATTAGCCGGAGATCCTAAAAATGCGGATGAC
ACATCGATTTACATGTTCTATCAAAAAGTCGGCGAAACTTCTATTGACAGCTGGAAAAACGCTGGCCGCG
TCTTTAAAGACAGCGACAAATTCGATGCAAATGATTCTATCCTAAAAGACCAAACACAAGAATGGTCAGG
TTCAGCCACATTTACATCTGACGGAAAAATCCGTTTATTCTACACTGATTTCTCCGGTAAACATTACGGC
AAACAAACACTGACAACTGCACAAGTTAACGTATCAGCATCAGACAGCTCTTTGAACATCAACGGTGTAG
AGGATTATAAATCAATCTTTGACGGTGACGGAAAAACGTATCAAAATGTACAGCAGTTCATCGATGAAGG
CAACTACAGCTCAGGCGACAACCATACGCTGAGAGATCCTCACTACGTAGAAGATAAAGGCCACAAATAC
TTAGTATTTGAAGCAAACACTGGAACTGAAGATGGCTACCAAGGCGAAGAATCTTTATTTAACAAAGCAT
ACTATGGCAAAAGCACATCATTCTTCCGTCAAGAAAGTCAAAAACTTCTGCAAAGCGATAAAAAACGCAC
GGCTGAGTTAGCAAACGGCGCTCTCGGTATGATTGAGCTAAACGATGATTACACACTGAAAAAAGTGATG
AAACCGCTGATTGCATCTAACACAGTAACAGATGAAATTGAACGCGCGAACGTCTTTAAAATGAACGGCA
AATGGTACCTGTTCACTGACTCCCGCGGATCAAAAATGACGATTGACGGCATTACGTCTAACGATATTTA
CATGCTTGGTTATGTTTCTAATTCTTTAACTGGCCCATACAAGCCGCTGAACAAAACTGGCCTTGTGTTA
AAAATGGATCTTGATCCTAACGATGTAACCTTTACTTACTCACACTTCGCTGTACCTCAAGCGAAAGGAA
ACAATGTCGTGATTACAAGCTATATGACAAACAGAGGATTCTACGCAGACAAACAATCAACGTTTGCGCC
AAGCTTCCTGCTGAACATCAAAGGCAAGAAAACATCTGTTGTCAAAGACAGCATCCTTGAACAAGGACAA
TTAACAGTTAACAAATAAAAACGCAAAAGAAAATGCCGATGGCCGCGGTACCAGATCTTTAAATCTAGAC
GGTGACCACAACGCGCCCGCTTTGATCGGGGACGTCTGCGGCCGACCATTTACGGGTCTTGTTGTCGTTG
GCGGTCATGGGCCGAACATACTCACCCGGATCGGAGGGCCGAGGACAAGGTCGAACGAGGGGCATGACCC
GGTGCGGGGCTTCTTGCACTCGGCATAGGCGAGTGCTAAGAATAACGTTGGCACTCGCGACCGGTGAGTG
CTAGGTCGGGACGGTGAGGCCAGGCCCGTCGTCGCAGCGAGTGGCAGCGAGGACAACTTGAGCCGTCCGT
CGCGGGCACTGCGCCCGGCCAGCGTAAGTAGCGGGGTTGCCGTCACCCGGTGACCCCCGTTTCATCCCCG
ATCCGGAGGAATCACTTCGCAATGGCCAAGACAATTGCGGATCCAGCTGCAGAATTT
